Addgene plasmid #77711: NEK4 gRNA (BRDN0001148553)
Purpose: 3rd generation lentiviral gRNA plasmid targeting human NEK4
Depositing lab: John Doench & David Root. Depositing organization: Broad Institute. Publication: Optimized sgRNA design to maximize activity and minimize off-target effects of CRISPR-Cas9. Doench JG, Fusi N, Sullender M, Hegde M, Vaimberg EW, Donovan KF, Smith I, Tothova Z, Wilen C, Orchard R, Virgin HW, Listgarten J, Root DE. Nat Biotechnol. 2016 Jan 18. doi: 10.1038/nbt.3437. PubMed 26780180.
Backbone
  Vector backbone: lentiGuide-Puro
  Backbone manufacturer: Zhang Lab (Addgene plasmid # 52963)
  Vector type: Mammalian Expression, Lentiviral, CRISPR
  Selectable markers: Puromycin
Growth in bacteria
  Bacterial resistance: Ampicillin, 100 μg/mL
  Growth temperature: 37°C
  Growth strain: DH5alpha
  Copy number: High Copy
Gene/Insert
  Gene/Insert name: NEK4 (alt names: NEK4; NM_001193533.1)
  gRNA/shRNA sequence: CTGAAGAAAGGCCGTCTGTG
  Species: H. sapiens (human)
  Entrez Gene: NEK4 (a.k.a. NRK2, STK2, pp12301)
  Promoter: hU6
  Cloning method: Unknown
  Sequencing primers: 5′ U6-F; 3′ pS2-R
Terms and licenses: Academic/Nonprofit Terms; Industry Terms: Not Available to Industry
Depositor comments: The gRNA was designed to target the following Genbank reference sequence(s): NM_001193533.1,NM_003157.4. Note that this plasmid does NOT contain Cas9. It should be used in conjunction with lentiCas9-Blast (Addgene #52962) or otherwise with cell lines already expressing Cas9. Browse the full kinome gRNA library at http://www.addgene.org/pooled-library/broadgpp-human-kinome/ or visit http://www.broadinstitute.org/rnai/public/ for detailed protocols and information.
How to cite: NEK4 gRNA (BRDN0001148553) was a gift from John Doench & David Root (Addgene plasmid # 77711 ; http://n2t.net/addgene:77711 ; RRID:Addgene_77711)
