[The description below was written by a language model from this plasmid's Addgene catalogue record and pLannotate feature annotations shown in this document.]
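Description:
NEK4 gRNA (BRDN0001148553) is a third-generation lentiviral CRISPR guide plasmid built on the lentiGuide-Puro backbone, carrying a single guide RNA directed against human NEK4, a NIMA-related serine/threonine kinase also known as NRK2 or STK2. The guide was designed against two NEK4 reference transcripts and belongs to a human kinome gRNA collection. In bacteria the 8.3 kb plasmid is maintained through a high-copy ColE1/pUC-type origin and selected with ampicillin via the β-lactamase gene. An f1 origin, an SV40 origin and remnants of lac and T7/T3 promoter sequences are carried over from the backbone.

The lentiviral transfer cassette begins with an RSV promoter fused to a truncated HIV-1 5' LTR, which drives Tat-independent production of the genomic RNA in packaging cells. It is followed by the Ψ packaging signal with a partial gag sequence and the Rev response element for nuclear export. Within the proviral region, a human U6 RNA polymerase III promoter transcribes the NEK4 spacer joined to the Streptococcus pyogenes Cas9 guide scaffold. A cPPT/CTS element lies after the scaffold and aids nuclear import of the viral genome. Next comes an EF-1α promoter with its intron A expressing puromycin N-acetyltransferase, so that transduced mammalian cells can be selected with puromycin. A WPRE enhances transcript expression, and the ΔU3 3' LTR makes the integrated provirus self-inactivating.

The plasmid does not encode Cas9, so it is intended for use with a separate Cas9 lentivirus or in cells that already express Cas9, typically to knock out NEK4 in human cells.
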