Features (pLannotate 1.2.2; 29 found; start..end, strand, type, name):
     14..80      +  CDS            small t antigen (fragment): SV40 (simian virus 40) small t antigen
    106..317     +  promoter       EF-1α core promoter: core promoter for human elongation factor EF-1α
    318..1256    +  intron         EF-1α intron A: intron upstream of the start codon of human EF-1α
   1278..1877    +  CDS            PuroR (fragment): puromycin N-acetyltransferase; pac from Streptomyces; confers resistance to puromycin
   1893..2481    +  misc_feature   WPRE: woodchuck hepatitis virus posttranscriptional regulatory element
   2532..2551    +  misc_feature   cPPT/CTS (fragment): central polypurine tract and central termination sequence of HIV-1
   2553..2786    +  LTR            3' LTR (ΔU3): self-inactivating 3' long terminal repeat (LTR) from HIV-1
   2864..2985    +  polyA_signal   SV40 poly(A) signal: SV40 polyadenylation signal
   3025..3160    +  rep_origin     SV40 ori: SV40 origin of replication
   3181..3199    -  promoter       T7 promoter: promoter for bacteriophage T7 RNA polymerase
   3207..3362    +  CDS            lacZα (fragment): LacZα fragment of β-galactosidase; lacZ fragment
   3367..3795    +  rep_origin     f1 ori (sequence partly withheld): f1 bacteriophage origin of replication; arrow indicates direction of (+) strand synthesis
   3848..3952    +  promoter       AmpR promoter: bla
   3953..4813    +  CDS            AmpR: β-lactamase; bla; confers resistance to ampicillin, carbenicillin, and related antibiotics
   4984..5572    +  rep_origin     ori: high-copy-number ColE1/pMB1/pBR322/pUC origin of replication
   5755..5847    +  CDS            lacI (fragment): lac repressor; lacI; The lac repressor binds to the lac operator to inhibit transcription in E. coli. This inhibition can be relieved by adding lactose or isopropyl-β-D-thiogalactopyranoside (IPTG).
   5860..5881    +  protein_bind   CAP binding site: CAP binding activates transcription in the presence of cAMP. E. coli catabolite activator protein
   5896..5926    +  promoter       lac promoter: promoter for the E. coli lac operon
   5934..5950    +  protein_bind   lac operator: The lac repressor binds to the lac operator to inhibit transcription in E. coli. This inhibition can be relieved by adding lactose or isopropyl-β-D-thiogalactopyranoside (IPTG). lac repressor encoded by lacI
   5995..6013    +  promoter       T3 promoter: promoter for bacteriophage T3 RNA polymerase
   6041..6267    +  promoter       RSV promoter: Rous sarcoma virus enhancer/promoter
   6268..6448    +  LTR            5' LTR (truncated): truncated 5' long terminal repeat (LTR) from HIV-1
   6495..6620    +  misc_feature   HIV-1 Ψ: packaging signal of human immunodeficiency virus type 1
   6604..6967    +  CDS            HIV-1 gag (fragment): gag protein from human immunodeficiency virus 1; gag
   7113..7346    +  misc_feature   RRE: The Rev response element (RRE) of HIV-1 allows for Rev-dependent mRNA export from the nucleus to the cytoplasm.
   7723..7749    +  CDS            Rev (fragment): human immunodeficiency virus 1 (HIV-1) Rev protein; rev; enhances nuclear export of unspliced and incompletely spliced viral mRNAs
   7753..7993    +  promoter       U6 promoter: RNA polymerase III promoter for human U6 snRNA
   8023..8098    +  misc_RNA       gRNA scaffold: guide RNA scaffold for the Streptococcus pyogenes CRISPR/Cas9 system
   8154..8271    +  misc_feature   cPPT/CTS: central polypurine tract and central termination sequence of HIV-1
>Addgene plasmid #77711 | NEK4 gRNA (BRDN0001148553) | addgene full sequence | sequence record 188282 | Addgene Assembled Sequence
CCCGGGTGCAAAGATGGATAAAGTTTTAAACAGAGAGGAATCTTTGCAGCTAATGGACCTTCTAGGTCTT
GAAAGGAGTGGGAATTGGCTCCGGTGCCCGTCAGTGGGCAGAGCGCACATCGCCCACAGTCCCCGAGAAG
TTGGGGGGAGGGGTCGGCAATTGATCCGGTGCCTAGAGAAGGTGGCGCGGGGTAAACTGGGAAAGTGATG
TCGTGTACTGGCTCCGCCTTTTTCCCGAGGGTGGGGGAGAACCGTATATAAGTGCAGTAGTCGCCGTGAA
CGTTCTTTTTCGCAACGGGTTTGCCGCCAGAACACAGGTAAGTGCCGTGTGTGGTTCCCGCGGGCCTGGC
CTCTTTACGGGTTATGGCCCTTGCGTGCCTTGAATTACTTCCACCTGGCTGCAGTACGTGATTCTTGATC
CCGAGCTTCGGGTTGGAAGTGGGTGGGAGAGTTCGAGGCCTTGCGCTTAAGGAGCCCCTTCGCCTCGTGC
TTGAGTTGAGGCCTGGCCTGGGCGCTGGGGCCGCCGCGTGCGAATCTGGTGGCACCTTCGCGCCTGTCTC
GCTGCTTTCGATAAGTCTCTAGCCATTTAAAATTTTTGATGACCTGCTGCGACGCTTTTTTTCTGGCAAG
ATAGTCTTGTAAATGCGGGCCAAGATCTGCACACTGGTATTTCGGTTTTTGGGGCCGCGGGCGGCGACGG
GGCCCGTGCGTCCCAGCGCACATGTTCGGCGAGGCGGGGCCTGCGAGCGCGGCCACCGAGAATCGGACGG
GGGTAGTCTCAAGCTGGCCGGCCTGCTCTGGTGCCTGGCCTCGCGCCGCCGTGTATCGCCCCGCCCTGGG
CGGCAAGGCTGGCCCGGTCGGCACCAGTTGCGTGAGCGGAAAGATGGCCGCTTCCCGGCCCTGCTGCAGG
GAGCTCAAAATGGAGGACGCGGCGCTCGGGAGAGCGGGCGGGTGAGTCACCCACACAAAGGAAAAGGGCC
TTTCCGTCCTCAGCCGTCGCTTCATGTGACTCCACGGAGTACCGGGCGCCGTCCAGGCACCTCGATTAGT
TCTCGAGCTTTTGGAGTACGTCGTCTTTAGGTTGGGGGGAGGGGTTTTATGCGATGGAGTTTCCCCACAC
TGAGTGGGTGGAGACTGAAGTTAGGCCAGCTTGGCACTTGATGTAATTCTCCTTGGAATTTGCCCTTTTT
GAGTTTGGATCTTGGTTCATTCTCAAGCCTCAGACAGTGGTTCAAAGTTTTTTTCTTCCATTTCAGGTGT
CGTGACGTACGGCCACCATGACCGAGTACAAGCCCACGGTGCGCCTCGCCACCCGCGACGACGTCCCCAG
GGCCGTACGCACCCTCGCCGCCGCGTTCGCCGACTACCCCGCCACGCGCCACACCGTCGATCCGGACCGC
CACATCGAGCGGGTCACCGAGCTGCAAGAACTCTTCCTCACGCGCGTCGGGCTCGACATCGGCAAGGTGT
GGGTCGCGGACGACGGCGCCGCCGTGGCGGTCTGGACCACGCCGGAGAGCGTCGAAGCGGGGGCGGTGTT
CGCCGAGATCGGCCCGCGCATGGCCGAGTTGAGCGGTTCCCGGCTGGCCGCGCAGCAACAGATGGAAGGC
CTCCTGGCGCCGCACCGGCCCAAGGAGCCCGCGTGGTTCCTGGCCACCGTCGGAGTCTCGCCCGACCACC
AGGGCAAGGGTCTGGGCAGCGCCGTCGTGCTCCCCGGAGTGGAGGCGGCCGAGCGCGCCGGGGTGCCCGC
CTTCCTGGAGACCTCCGCGCCCCGCAACCTCCCCTTCTACGAGCGGCTCGGCTTCACCGTCACCGCCGAC
GTCGAGGTGCCCGAAGGACCGCGCACCTGGTGCATGACCCGCAAGCCCGGTGCCTGAACGCGTTAAGTCG
ACAATCAACCTCTGGATTACAAAATTTGTGAAAGATTGACTGGTATTCTTAACTATGTTGCTCCTTTTAC
GCTATGTGGATACGCTGCTTTAATGCCTTTGTATCATGCTATTGCTTCCCGTATGGCTTTCATTTTCTCC
TCCTTGTATAAATCCTGGTTGCTGTCTCTTTATGAGGAGTTGTGGCCCGTTGTCAGGCAACGTGGCGTGG
TGTGCACTGTGTTTGCTGACGCAACCCCCACTGGTTGGGGCATTGCCACCACCTGTCAGCTCCTTTCCGG
GACTTTCGCTTTCCCCCTCCCTATTGCCACGGCGGAACTCATCGCCGCCTGCCTTGCCCGCTGCTGGACA
GGGGCTCGGCTGTTGGGCACTGACAATTCCGTGGTGTTGTCGGGGAAATCATCGTCCTTTCCTTGGCTGC
TCGCCTGTGTTGCCACCTGGATTCTGCGCGGGACGTCCTTCTGCTACGTCCCTTCGGCCCTCAATCCAGC
GGACCTTCCTTCCCGCGGCCTGCTGCCGGCTCTGCGGCCTCTTCCGCGTCTTCGCCTTCGCCCTCAGACG
AGTCGGATCTCCCTTTGGGCCGCCTCCCCGCGTCGACTTTAAGACCAATGACTTACAAGGCAGCTGTAGA
TCTTAGCCACTTTTTAAAAGAAAAGGGGGGACTGGAAGGGCTAATTCACTCCCAACGAAGACAAGATCTG
CTTTTTGCTTGTACTGGGTCTCTCTGGTTAGACCAGATCTGAGCCTGGGAGCTCTCTGGCTAACTAGGGA
ACCCACTGCTTAAGCCTCAATAAAGCTTGCCTTGAGTGCTTCAAGTAGTGTGTGCCCGTCTGTTGTGTGA
CTCTGGTAACTAGAGATCCCTCAGACCCTTTTAGTCAGTGTGGAAAATCTCTAGCAGTACGTATAGTAGT
TCATGTCATCTTATTATTCAGTATTTATAACTTGCAAAGAAATGAATATCAGAGAGTGAGAGGAACTTGT
TTATTGCAGCTTATAATGGTTACAAATAAAGCAATAGCATCACAAATTTCACAAATAAAGCATTTTTTTC
ACTGCATTCTAGTTGTGGTTTGTCCAAACTCATCAATGTATCTTATCATGTCTGGCTCTAGCTATCCCGC
CCCTAACTCCGCCCATCCCGCCCCTAACTCCGCCCAGTTCCGCCCATTCTCCGCCCCATGGCTGACTAAT
TTTTTTTATTTATGCAGAGGCCGAGGCCGCCTCGGCCTCTGAGCTATTCCAGAAGTAGTGAGGAGGCTTT
TTTGGAGGCCTAGGGACGTACCCAATTCGCCCTATAGTGAGTCGTATTACGCGCGCTCACTGGCCGTCGT
TTTACAACGTCGTGACTGGGAAAACCCTGGCGTTACCCAACTTAATCGCCTTGCAGCACATCCCCCTTTC
GCCAGCTGGCGTAATAGCGAAGAGGCCCGCACCGATCGCCCTTCCCAACAGTTGCGCAGCCTGAATGGCG
AATGGG
[124 nt withheld, positions 3367-3490]
C
[91 nt withheld, positions 3492-3582]
A
[49 nt withheld, positions 3584-3632]
CCTTTGACGTTGGAGTCCACGTTCTTT
[37 nt withheld, positions 3660-3696]
ACCCTATCTCGGTCTATTCTTTTGATTTATAAGGGATTTTGCCGATTTCGGCCTATTGGTTAAAAAATGA
GCTGATTTAACAAAAATTTAACGCGAATTTTAACAAAATATTAACGCTTACAATTTAGGTGGCACTTTTC
GGGGAAATGTGCGCGGAACCCCTATTTGTTTATTTTTCTAAATACATTCAAATATGTATCCGCTCATGAG
ACAATAACCCTGATAAATGCTTCAATAATATTGAAAAAGGAAGAGTATGAGTATTCAACATTTCCGTGTC
GCCCTTATTCCCTTTTTTGCGGCATTTTGCCTTCCTGTTTTTGCTCACCCAGAAACGCTGGTGAAAGTAA
AAGATGCTGAAGATCAGTTGGGTGCACGAGTGGGTTACATCGAACTGGATCTCAACAGCGGTAAGATCCT
TGAGAGTTTTCGCCCCGAAGAACGTTTTCCAATGATGAGCACTTTTAAAGTTCTGCTATGTGGCGCGGTA
TTATCCCGTATTGACGCCGGGCAAGAGCAACTCGGTCGCCGCATACACTATTCTCAGAATGACTTGGTTG
AGTACTCACCAGTCACAGAAAAGCATCTTACGGATGGCATGACAGTAAGAGAATTATGCAGTGCTGCCAT
AACCATGAGTGATAACACTGCGGCCAACTTACTTCTGACAACGATCGGAGGACCGAAGGAGCTAACCGCT
TTTTTGCACAACATGGGGGATCATGTAACTCGCCTTGATCGTTGGGAACCGGAGCTGAATGAAGCCATAC
CAAACGACGAGCGTGACACCACGATGCCTGTAGCAATGGCAACAACGTTGCGCAAACTATTAACTGGCGA
ACTACTTACTCTAGCTTCCCGGCAACAATTAATAGACTGGATGGAGGCGGATAAAGTTGCAGGACCACTT
CTGCGCTCGGCCCTTCCGGCTGGCTGGTTTATTGCTGATAAATCTGGAGCCGGTGAGCGTGGGTCTCGCG
GTATCATTGCAGCACTGGGGCCAGATGGTAAGCCCTCCCGTATCGTAGTTATCTACACGACGGGGAGTCA
GGCAACTATGGATGAACGAAATAGACAGATCGCTGAGATAGGTGCCTCACTGATTAAGCATTGGTAACTG
TCAGACCAAGTTTACTCATATATACTTTAGATTGATTTAAAACTTCATTTTTAATTTAAAAGGATCTAGG
TGAAGATCCTTTTTGATAATCTCATGACCAAAATCCCTTAACGTGAGTTTTCGTTCCACTGAGCGTCAGA
CCCCGTAGAAAAGATCAAAGGATCTTCTTGAGATCCTTTTTTTCTGCGCGTAATCTGCTGCTTGCAAACA
AAAAAACCACCGCTACCAGCGGTGGTTTGTTTGCCGGATCAAGAGCTACCAACTCTTTTTCCGAAGGTAA
CTGGCTTCAGCAGAGCGCAGATACCAAATACTGTTCTTCTAGTGTAGCCGTAGTTAGGCCACCACTTCAA
GAACTCTGTAGCACCGCCTACATACCTCGCTCTGCTAATCCTGTTACCAGTGGCTGCTGCCAGTGGCGAT
AAGTCGTGTCTTACCGGGTTGGACTCAAGACGATAGTTACCGGATAAGGCGCAGCGGTCGGGCTGAACGG
GGGGTTCGTGCACACAGCCCAGCTTGGAGCGAACGACCTACACCGAACTGAGATACCTACAGCGTGAGCT
ATGAGAAAGCGCCACGCTTCCCGAAGGGAGAAAGGCGGACAGGTATCCGGTAAGCGGCAGGGTCGGAACA
GGAGAGCGCACGAGGGAGCTTCCAGGGGGAAACGCCTGGTATCTTTATAGTCCTGTCGGGTTTCGCCACC
TCTGACTTGAGCGTCGATTTTTGTGATGCTCGTCAGGGGGGCGGAGCCTATGGAAAAACGCCAGCAACGC
GGCCTTTTTACGGTTCCTGGCCTTTTGCTGGCCTTTTGCTCACATGTTCTTTCCTGCGTTATCCCCTGAT
TCTGTGGATAACCGTATTACCGCCTTTGAGTGAGCTGATACCGCTCGCCGCAGCCGAACGACCGAGCGCA
GCGAGTCAGTGAGCGAGGAAGCGGAAGAGCGCCCAATACGCAAACCGCCTCTCCCCGCGCGTTGGCCGAT
TCATTAATGCAGCTGGCACGACAGGTTTCCCGACTGGAAAGCGGGCAGTGAGCGCAACGCAATTAATGTG
AGTTAGCTCACTCATTAGGCACCCCAGGCTTTACACTTTATGCTTCCGGCTCGTATGTTGTGTGGAATTG
TGAGCGGATAACAATTTCACACAGGAAACAGCTATGACCATGATTACGCCAAGCGCGCAATTAACCCTCA
CTAAAGGGAACAAAAGCTGGAGCTGCAAGCTTAATGTAGTCTTATGCAATACTCTTGTAGTCTTGCAACA
TGGTAACGATGAGTTAGCAACATGCCTTACAAGGAGAGAAAAAGCACCGTGCATGCCGATTGGTGGAAGT
AAGGTGGTACGATCGTGCCTTATTAGGAAGGCAACAGACGGGTCTGACATGGATTGGACGAACCACTGAA
TTGCCGCATTGCAGAGATATTGTATTTAAGTGCCTAGCTCGATACATAAACGGGTCTCTCTGGTTAGACC
AGATCTGAGCCTGGGAGCTCTCTGGCTAACTAGGGAACCCACTGCTTAAGCCTCAATAAAGCTTGCCTTG
AGTGCTTCAAGTAGTGTGTGCCCGTCTGTTGTGTGACTCTGGTAACTAGAGATCCCTCAGACCCTTTTAG
TCAGTGTGGAAAATCTCTAGCAGTGGCGCCCGAACAGGGACTTGAAAGCGAAAGGGAAACCAGAGGAGCT
CTCTCGACGCAGGACTCGGCTTGCTGAAGCGCGCACGGCAAGAGGCGAGGGGCGGCGACTGGTGAGTACG
CCAAAAATTTTGACTAGCGGAGGCTAGAAGGAGAGAGATGGGTGCGAGAGCGTCAGTATTAAGCGGGGGA
GAATTAGATCGCGATGGGAAAAAATTCGGTTAAGGCCAGGGGGAAAGAAAAAATATAAATTAAAACATAT
AGTATGGGCAAGCAGGGAGCTAGAACGATTCGCAGTTAATCCTGGCCTGTTAGAAACATCAGAAGGCTGT
AGACAAATACTGGGACAGCTACAACCATCCCTTCAGACAGGATCAGAAGAACTTAGATCATTATATAATA
CAGTAGCAACCCTCTATTGTGTGCATCAAAGGATAGAGATAAAAGACACCAAGGAAGCTTTAGACAAGAT
AGAGGAAGAGCAAAACAAAAGTAAGACCACCGCACAGCAAGCGGCCGCTGATCTTCAGACCTGGAGGAGG
AGATATGAGGGACAATTGGAGAAGTGAATTATATAAATATAAAGTAGTAAAAATTGAACCATTAGGAGTA
GCACCCACCAAGGCAAAGAGAAGAGTGGTGCAGAGAGAAAAAAGAGCAGTGGGAATAGGAGCTTTGTTCC
TTGGGTTCTTGGGAGCAGCAGGAAGCACTATGGGCGCAGCGTCAATGACGCTGACGGTACAGGCCAGACA
ATTATTGTCTGGTATAGTGCAGCAGCAGAACAATTTGCTGAGGGCTATTGAGGCGCAACAGCATCTGTTG
CAACTCACAGTCTGGGGCATCAAGCAGCTCCAGGCAAGAATCCTGGCTGTGGAAAGATACCTAAAGGATC
AACAGCTCCTGGGGATTTGGGGTTGCTCTGGAAAACTCATTTGCACCACTGCTGTGCCTTGGAATGCTAG
TTGGAGTAATAAATCTCTGGAACAGATTTGGAATCACACGACCTGGATGGAGTGGGACAGAGAAATTAAC
AATTACACAAGCTTAATACACTCCTTAATTGAAGAATCGCAAAACCAGCAAGAAAAGAATGAACAAGAAT
TATTGGAATTAGATAAATGGGCAAGTTTGTGGAATTGGTTTAACATAACAAATTGGCTGTGGTATATAAA
ATTATTCATAATGATAGTAGGAGGCTTGGTAGGTTTAAGAATAGTTTTTGCTGTACTTTCTATAGTGAAT
AGAGTTAGGCAGGGATATTCACCATTATCGTTTCAGACCCACCTCCCAACCCCGAGGGGACCCAGAGAGG
GCCTATTTCCCATGATTCCTTCATATTTGCATATACGATACAAGGCTGTTAGAGAGATAATTAGAATTAA
TTTGACTGTAAACACAAAGATATTAGTACAAAATACGTGACGTAGAAAGTAATAATTTCTTGGGTAGTTT
GCAGTTTTAAAATTATGTTTTAAAATGGACTATCATATGCTTACCGTAACTTGAAAGTATTTCGATTTCT
TGGCTTTATATATCTTGTGGAAAGGACGAAACACCGCTGAAGAAAGGCCGTCTGTGGTTTTAGAGCTAGA
AATAGCAAGTTAAAATAAGGCTAGTCCGTTATCAACTTGAAAAAGTGGCACCGAGTCGGTGCTTTTTTAA
GCTTGGCGTAACTAGATCTTGAGACAAATGGCAGTATTCATCCACAATTTTAAAAGAAAAGGGGGGATTG
GGGGGTACAGTGCAGGGGAAAGAATAGTAGACATAATAGCAACAGACATACAAACTAAAGAATTACAAAA
ACAAATTACAAAAATTCAAAATTTTCGGGTTTATTACAGGGACAGCAGAGATCCACTTTGGCGCCGGCTC
GAGGGGG
