>Addgene plasmid #77711 | NEK4 gRNA (BRDN0001148553) | depositor partial sequence | sequence record 145171 | Target Sequence
CTGAAGAAAGGCCGTCTGTG
