>Addgene plasmid #77711 | NEK4 gRNA (BRDN0001148553) | addgene partial sequence | sequence record 188281 | hU6-F
GAAAGTAATAATTTCTTGGGTAGTTTGCAGTTTTAAAATTATGTTTTAAAATGGACTATCATATGCTTAC
CGTAACTTGAAAGTATTTCGATTTCTTGGCTTTATATATCTTGTGGAAAGGACGAAACACCGCTGAAGAA
AGGCCGTCTGTGGTTTTAGAGCTAGAAATAGCAAGTTAAAATAAGGCTAGTCCGTTATCAACTTGAAAAA
GTGGCACCGAGTCGGTGCTTTTTTAAGCTTGGCGTAACTAGATCTTGAGACAAATGGCAGTATTCATCCA
CAATTTTAAAAGAAAAGGGGGGATTGGGGGGTACAGTGCAGGGGAAAGAATAGTAGACATAATAGCAACA
GACATACAAACTAAAGAATTACAAAAACAAATTACAAAAATTCAAAATTTTCGGGTTTATTACAGGGACA
GCAGAGATCCACTTTGGCGCCGGCTCGAGGGGGCCCGGGTGCAAAGATGGATAAAGTTTTAAACAGAGAG
GAATCTTTGCAGCTAATGGACCTTCTAGGTCTTGAAAGGAGTGGGAATTGGCTCCGGTGCCCGTCAGTGG
GCAGAGCGCA
